Addgene plasmid #245593: pICSL50035
Purpose: Level 0 Golden Gate part C-Terminal Tag with overhangs TTCG - GCTT
Depositing lab: Mark Youles. Depositing organization: Sainsbury Laboratory, Norwich.
Backbone
  Vector backbone: pICSL01003
  Backbone size w/o insert (bp): 2244
  Vector type: Synthetic Biology
Growth in bacteria
  Bacterial resistance: Spectinomycin, 50 μg/mL
  Growth temperature: 37°C
  Growth strain: DH5alpha
  Copy number: High Copy
Gene/Insert
  Gene/Insert name: C-Terminal tag T7 tag + TurboID
  Species: Synthetic
  Insert size (bp): 1036
  Mutation: BsaI/BpiI sites removed by point-mutation
  Cloning method: Restriction Enzyme; 5′ cloning site BsaI (destroyed during cloning); 3′ cloning site BsaI (destroyed during cloning)
  Sequencing primers: 5′ TCACATGTTCTTTCCTGCG; 3′ GTCTCATGAGCGGATACATATTTGAATG
Terms and licenses: Academic/Nonprofit Terms; Industry Terms: Not Available to Industry
Depositor comments: Level 0 C-Terminal tag module used for GoldenGate assemblies using the MoClo overhang syntax
How to cite: pICSL50035 was a gift from Mark Youles (Addgene plasmid # 245593 ; http://n2t.net/addgene:245593 ; RRID:Addgene_245593)
