[The description below was written by a language model from this plasmid's Addgene catalogue record and pLannotate feature annotations shown in this document.]
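Description:
pICSL50035 is a Level 0 Golden Gate part plasmid for synthetic biology, built on the small pICSL01003 backbone and carrying a C-terminal tag module that follows the MoClo overhang syntax. It is a bacterial cloning and storage vector rather than an expression construct. It replicates in E. coli from a high-copy ColE1/pUC-type origin and is selected with spectinomycin through the aadA adenylyltransferase gene, which lies downstream of an annotated AmpR (bla) promoter. The short integrase, gentamicin acetyltransferase and lacI fragments in the feature table are probably remnants of the resistance cassette and backbone lineage, not functional genes.

The synthetic insert of about 1 kb encodes a T7 epitope tag (the phage T7 gene 10 leader peptide) followed, after a short spacer, by TurboID. TurboID is an engineered, high-activity variant of the E. coli biotin ligase that is used for proximity-dependent biotinylation. Internal BsaI and BpiI sites were removed by point mutation, so the part is compatible with Type IIS assembly. The module is defined by TTCG and GCTT overhangs, which in this syntax place it in frame after a coding-sequence part that lacks a stop codon and ahead of a terminator part. The part has no promoter or terminator of its own, so these come from other modules when a Level 1 transcriptional unit is assembled. The resulting fusions place T7-TurboID at the C-terminus of a protein of interest, allowing immunodetection through the T7 tag and biotin labelling of neighbouring proteins for interaction or proximity proteomics. The record does not name an expression host.

The annotated sequence of 3,280 nt matches the combined backbone and insert sizes.
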