Features (pLannotate 1.2.2; 8 found; start..end, strand, type, name):
     12..44      +  CDS            T7 tag (gene 10 leader): leader peptide from bacteriophage T7 gene 10 promotes efficient translation in E. coli
     60..1019    +  CDS            TurboID: mutant of the E. coli biotin ligase BioID engineered for improved catalytic efficiency (Branon et al., 2018)
   1166..1270    +  promoter       AmpR promoter: bla
   1261..1341    -  CDS            int (fragment): INT2_ECOLX - Protein inferred from homology: Swiss-Prot protein existence level 3. Putative integrase believed to be involved in the insertion of antibiotic resistance genes into plasmids and transposons. From Escherichia coli.
   1429..1485    +  CDS            GmR (fragment): gentamycin acetyltransferase; aacC1; confers resistance to gentamycin
   1492..2280    +  CDS            aadA: S3AD_ECOLX - Experimental evidence at protein level: Swiss-Prot protein existence level 1. Mediates bacterial resistance to the antibiotics streptomycin and spectinomycin. From Escherichia coli.
   2454..3042    +  rep_origin     ori: high-copy-number ColE1/pMB1/pBR322/pUC origin of replication
   3225..3274    +  CDS            lacI (fragment): lac repressor; lacI; The lac repressor binds to the lac operator to inhibit transcription in E. coli. This inhibition can be relieved by adding lactose or isopropyl-β-D-thiogalactopyranoside (IPTG).
>Addgene plasmid #245593 | pICSL50035 | addgene full sequence | sequence record 495513 | Addgene NGS Result
GGTCTCATTCGATGGCTAGCATGACTGGTGGACAGCAAATGGGTCGCGGATCCGAATTCATGAAAGACAA
TACTGTGCCTCTGAAGCTGATCGCTCTCCTGGCTAATGGCGAGTTCCATAGTGGCGAACAGCTGGGAGAA
ACCCTGGGCATGTCCAGGGCCGCTATCAACAAGCACATTCAGACTCTGCGCGACTGGGGCGTGGACGTGT
TCACCGTGCCCGGAAAGGGCTACTCTCTGCCCGAGCCTATCCCGCTGCTGAACGCTAAACAGATTTTGGG
ACAGCTGGACGGCGGGAGCGTGGCAGTCCTGCCTGTGGTCGACTCCACCAATCAGTACCTGCTGGATCGA
ATCGGCGAGCTGAAGAGTGGGGATGCTTGCATTGCAGAATATCAGCAGGCAGGGAGAGGAAGCAGAGGGA
GGAAATGGTTCTCTCCTTTTGGAGCTAACCTGTACCTGAGTATGTTTTGGCGCCTGAAGCGGGGACCAGC
AGCAATCGGCCTGGGCCCGGTCATCGGAATTGTCATGGCAGAAGCGCTGCGAAAGCTGGGAGCAGACAAG
GTGCGAGTCAAATGGCCCAATGACCTGTATCTGCAGGATAGAAAGCTGGCAGGCATCCTGGTGGAGCTGG
CCGGAATAACAGGCGATGCTGCACAGATCGTCATTGGCGCCGGGATTAACGTGGCTATGAGGCGCGTGGA
GGAAAGCGTGGTCAATCAGGGCTGGATCACACTGCAGGAAGCAGGGATTAACCTGGACAGGAATACTCTG
GCCGCTACGCTGATCCGAGAGCTGCGGGCAGCCCTGGAACTGTTCGAGCAGGAAGGCCTGGCTCCATATC
TGCCACGGTGGGAGAAGCTGGATAACTTCATCAATAGACCCGTGAAGCTGATCATTGGGGACAAAGAGAT
TTTCGGGATTAGCCGGGGGATTGATAAACAGGGAGCCCTGCTGCTGGAACAGGACGGAGTTATCAAACCC
TGGATGGGCGGAGAAATCAGTCTGCGGTCTGCCGAAAAGAAGCTTGCGGCCGCACTCGAGTGAGCTTTGA
GACCACGTGGCTCTTCAGTGGACGAAAGGGCCTCGTGATACGCCTATTTTTATAGGTTAATGTCATGATA
ATAATGGTTTCTTAGACGTCAGGTGGCACTTTTCGGGGAAATGTGCGCGGAACCCCTATTTGTTTATTTT
TCTAAATACATTCAAATATGTATCCGCTCATGAGACAATAACCCTGATAAATGCTTCAATAATATTGAAA
AAGGAAGAGTATGCGCTCACGCAACTGGTCCAGAACCTTGACCGAACGCAGCGGTGGTAACGGCGCAGTG
GCGGTTTTCATGGCTTGTTATGACTGTTTTTTTTTGGGGTACAGTCTATGCCTCGGGCATCCAAGCAGCA
AGCGCGTTACGCCGTGGGTCGATGTTTGATGTTATGGAGCAGCAACGATGTTACGCAGCAGGGCAGTCGC
CCTAAAACAAAGTTAAACATCATGAGGGAAGCGGTGATCGCCGAAGTATCGACTCAACTATCAGAGGTAG
TTGGCGTCATCGAGCGCCATCTCGAACCGACGTTGCTGGCCGTACATTTGTACGGCTCCGCAGTGGATGG
CGGCCTGAAGCCACACAGCGATATTGATTTGCTGGTTACGGTGACCGTAAGGCTTGATGAAACAACGCGG
CGAGCTTTGATCAACGACCTTTTGGAAACTTCGGCTTCCCCTGGAGAGAGCGAGATTCTCCGCGCTGTAG
AAGTCACCATTGTTGTGCACGACGACATCATTCCGTGGCGTTATCCAGCTAAGCGCGAACTGCAATTTGG
AGAATGGCAGCGCAATGACATTCTTGCAGGTATCTTCGAGCCAGCCACGATCGACATTGATCTGGCTATC
TTGCTGACAAAAGCAAGAGAACATAGCGTTGCCTTGGTAGGTCCAGCGGCGGAGGAACTCTTTGATCCGG
TTCCTGAACAGGATCTATTTGAGGCGCTAAATGAAACCTTAACGCTATGGAACTCGCCGCCCGACTGGGC
TGGCGATGAGCGAAATGTAGTGCTTACGTTGTCCCGCATTTGGTACAGCGCAGTAACCGGCAAAATCGCG
CCGAAGGATGTCGCTGCCGACTGGGCAATGGAGCGCCTGCCGGCCCAGTATCAGCCCGTCATACTTGAAG
CTAGACAGGCTTATCTTGGACAAGAAGAAGATCGCTTGGCCTCGCGCGCAGATCAGTTGGAAGAATTTGT
CCATTACGTAAAAGGCGAGATCACCAAGGTAGTCGGCAAATAACTGTCAGACCAAGTTTACTCATATATA
CTTTAGATTGATTTAAAACTTCATTTTTAATTTAAAAGGATCTAGGTGAAGATCCTTTTTGATAATCTCA
TGACCAAAATCCCTTAACGTGAGTTTTCGTTCCACTGAGCGTCAGACCCCGTAGAAAAGATCAAAGGATC
TTCTTGAGATCCTTTTTTTCTGCGCGTAATCTGCTGCTTGCAAACAAAAAAACCACCGCTACCAGCGGTG
GTTTGTTTGCCGGATCAAGAGCTACCAACTCTTTTTCCGAAGGTAACTGGCTTCAGCAGAGCGCAGATAC
CAAATACTGTTCTTCTAGTGTAGCCGTAGTTAGGCCACCACTTCAAGAACTCTGTAGCACCGCCTACATA
CCTCGCTCTGCTAATCCTGTTACCAGTGGCTGCTGCCAGTGGCGATAAGTCGTGTCTTACCGGGTTGGAC
TCAAGACGATAGTTACCGGATAAGGCGCAGCGGTCGGGCTGAACGGGGGGTTCGTGCACACAGCCCAGCT
TGGAGCGAACGACCTACACCGAACTGAGATACCTACAGCGTGAGCTATGAGAAAGCGCCACGCTTCCCGA
AGGGAGAAAGGCGGACAGGTATCCGGTAAGCGGCAGGGTCGGAACAGGAGAGCGCACGAGGGAGCTTCCA
GGGGGAAACGCCTGGTATCTTTATAGTCCTGTCGGGTTTCGCCACCTCTGACTTGAGCGTCGATTTTTGT
GATGCTCGTCAGGGGGGCGGAGCCTATGGAAAAACGCCAGCAACGCGGCCTTTTTACGGTTCCTGGCCTT
TTGCTGGCCTTTTGCTCACATGTTCTTTCCTGCGTTATCCCCTGATTCTGTGGATAACCGTATTACCGCC
TTTGAGTGAGCTGATACCGCTCGCCGCAGCCGAACGACCGAGCGCAGCGAGTCAGTGAGCGAGGAAGCGG
AAGAGCGCCCAATACGCAAACCGCCTCTCCCCGCGCGTTGGCCGATTCATTAATCACTGT
